>Addgene plasmid #101912 | pET_BGL3 | depositor full sequence | sequence record 192843 | pET_BGL3 sequence 8160 bps
TTCAAATATGTATCCGCTCATGAGACAATAACCCTGATAAATGCTTCAATAATATTGAAAAAGGAAGAGT
ATGAGTATTCAACATTTCCGTGTCGCCCTTATTCCCTTTTTTGCGGCATTTTGCCTTCCTGTTTTTGCTC
ACCCAGAAACGCTGGTGAAAGTAAAAGATGCTGAAGATCAGTTGGGTGCACGAGTGGGTTACATCGAACT
GGATCTCAACAGCGGTAAGATCCTTGAGAGTTTTCGCCCCGAAGAACGTTTTCCAATGATGAGCACTTTT
AAAGTTCTGCTATGTGGCGCGGTATTATCCCGTGTTGACGCCGGGCAAGAGCAACTCGGTCGCCGCATAC
ACTATTCTCAGAATGACTTGGTTGAGTACTCACCAGTCACAGAAAAGCATCTTACGGATGGCATGACAGT
AAGAGAATTATGCAGTGCTGCCATAACCATGAGTGATAACACTGCGGCCAACTTACTTCTGACAACGATC
GGAGGACCGAAGGAGCTAACCGCTTTTTTGCACAACATGGGGGATCATGTAACTCGCCTTGATCGTTGGG
AACCGGAGCTGAATGAAGCCATACCAAACGACGAGCGTGACACCACGATGCCTGCAGCAATGGCAACAAC
GTTGCGCAAACTATTAACTGGCGAACTACTTACTCTAGCTTCCCGGCAACAATTAATAGACTGGATGGAG
GCGGATAAAGTTGCAGGACCACTTCTGCGCTCGGCCCTTCCGGCTGGCTGGTTTATTGCTGATAAATCTG
GAGCCGGTGAGCGTGGGTCTCGCGGTATCATTGCAGCACTGGGGCCAGATGGTAAGCCCTCCCGTATCGT
AGTTATCTACACGACGGGGAGTCAGGCAACTATGGATGAACGAAATAGACAGATCGCTGAGATAGGTGCC
TCACTGATTAAGCATTGGTAACTGTCAGACCAAGTTTACTCATATATACTTTAGATTGATTTAAAACTTC
ATTTTTAATTTAAAAGGATCTAGGTGAAGATCCTTTTTGATAATCTCATGACCAAAATCCCTTAACGTGA
GTTTTCGTTCCACTGAGCGTCAGACCCCGTAGAAAAGATCAAAGGATCTTCTTGAGATCCTTTTTTTCTG
CGCGTAATCTGCTGCTTGCAAACAAAAAAACCACCGCTACCAGCGGTGGTTTGTTTGCCGGATCAAGAGC
TACCAACTCTTTTTCCGAAGGTAACTGGCTTCAGCAGAGCGCAGATACCAAATACTGTCCTTCTAGTGTA
GCCGTAGTTAGGCCACCACTTCAAGAACTCTGTAGCACCGCCTACATACCTCGCTCTGCTAATCCTGTTA
CCAGTGGCTGCTGCCAGTGGCGATAAGTCGTGTCTTACCGGGTTGGACTCAAGACGATAGTTACCGGATA
AGGCGCAGCGGTCGGGCTGAACGGGGGGTTCGTGCACACAGCCCAGCTTGGAGCGAACGACCTACACCGA
ACTGAGATACCTACAGCGTGAGCTATGAGAAAGCGCCACGCTTCCCGAAGGGAGAAAGGCGGACAGGTAT
CCGGTAAGCGGCAGGGTCGGAACAGGAGAGCGCACGAGGGAGCTTCCAGGGGGAAACGCCTGGTATCTTT
ATAGTCCTGTCGGGTTTCGCCACCTCTGACTTGAGCGTCGATTTTTGTGATGCTCGTCAGGGGGGCGGAG
CCTATGGAAAAACGCCAGCAACGCGGCCTTTTTACGGTTCCTGGCCTTTTGCTGGCCTTTTGCTCACATG
TTCTTTCCTGCGTTATCCCCTGATTCTGTGGATAACCGTATTACCGCCTTTGAGTGAGCTGATACCGCTC
GCCGCAGCCGAACGACCGAGCGCAGCGAGTCAGTGAGCGAGGAAGCGGAAGAGCGCCTGATGCGGTATTT
TCTCCTTACGCATCTGTGCGGTATTTCACACCGCATATATGGTGCACTCTCAGTACAATCTGCTCTGATG
CCGCATAGTTAAGCCAGTATACACTCCGCTATCGCTACGTGACTGGGTCATGGCTGCGCCCCGACACCCG
CCAACACCCGCTGACGCGCCCTGACGGGCTTGTCTGCTCCCGGCATCCGCTTACAGACAAGCTGTGACCG
TCTCCGGGAGCTGCATGTGTCAGAGGTTTTCACCGTCATCACCGAAACGCGCGAGGCAGCTGCGGTAAAG
CTCATCAGCGTGGTCGTGAAGCGATTCACAGATGTCTGCCTGTTCATCCGCGTCCAGCTCGTTGAGTTTC
TCCAGAAGCGTTAATGTCTGGCTTCTGATAAAGCGGGCCATGTTAAGGGCGGTTTTTTCCTGTTTGGTCA
CTGATGCCTCCGTGTAAGGGGGATTTCTGTTCATGGGGGTAATGATACCGATGAAACGAGAGAGGATGCT
CACGATACGGGTTACTGATGATGAACATGCCCGGTTACTGGAACGTTGTGAGGGTAAACAACTGGCGGTA
TGGATGCGGCGGGACCAGAGAAAAATCACTCAGGGTCAATGCCAGCGCTTCGTTAATACAGATGTAGGTG
TTCCACAGGGTAGCCAGCAGCATCCTGCGATGCAGATCCGGAACATAATGGTGCAGGGCGCTGACTTCCG
CGTTTCCAGACTTTACGAAACACGGAAACCGAAGACCATTCATGTTGTTGCTCAGGTCGCAGACGTTTTG
CAGCAGCAGTCGCTTCACGTTCGCTCGCGTATCGGTGATTCATTCTGCTAACCAGTAAGGCAACCCCGCC
AGCCTAGCCGGGTCCTCAACGACAGGAGCACGATCATGCGCACCCGTGGCCAGGACCCAACGCTGCCCGA
GATGCGCCGCGTGCGGCTGCTGGAGATGGCGGACGCGATGGATATGTTCTGCCAAGGGTTGGTTTGCGCA
TTCACAGTTCTCCGCAAGAATTGATTGGCTCCAATTCTTGGAGTGGTGAATCCGTTAGCGAGGTGCCGCC
GGCTTCCATTCAGGTCGAGGTGGCCCGGCTCCATGCACCGCGACGCAACGCGGGGAGGCAGACAAGGTAT
AGGGCGGCGCCTACAATCCATGCCAACCCGTTCCATGTGCTCGCCGAGGCGGCATAAATCGCCGTGACGA
TCAGCGGTCCAGTGATCGAAGTTAGGCTGGTAAGAGCCGCGAGCGATCCTTGAAGCTGTCCCTGATGGTC
GTCATCTACCTGCCTGGACAGCATGGCCTGCAACGCGGGCATCCCGATGCCGCCGGAAGCGAGAAGAATC
ATAATGGGGAAGGCCATCCAGCCTCGCGTCGCGAACGCCAGCAAGACGTAGCCCAGCGCGTCGGCCGCCA
TGCCGGCGATAATGGCCTGCTTCTCGCCGAAACGTTTGGTGGCGGGACCAGTGACGAAGGCTTGAGCGAG
GGCGTGCAAGATTCCGAATACCGCAAGCGACAGGCCGATCATCGTCGCGCTCCAGCGAAAGCGGTCCTCG
CCGAAAATGACCCAGAGCGCTGCCGGCACCTGTCCTACGAGTTGCATGATAAAGAAGACAGTCATAAGTG
CGGCGACGATAGTCATGCCCCGCGCCCACCGGAAGGAGCTGACTGGGTTGAAGGCTCTCAAGGGCATCGG
TCGAGATCCCGGTGCCTAATGAGTGAGCTAACTTACATTAATTGCGTTGCGCTCACTGCCCGCTTTCCAG
TCGGGAAACCTGTCGTGCCAGCTGCATTAATGAATCGGCCAACGCGCGGGGAGAGGCGGTTTGCGTATTG
GGCGCCAGGGTGGTTTTTCTTTTCACCAGTGAGACGGGCAACAGCTGATTGCCCTTCACCGCCTGGCCCT
GAGAGAGTTGCAGCAAGCGGTCCACGCTGGTTTGCCCCAGCAGGCGAAAATCCTGTTTGATGGTGGTTAA
CGGCGGGATATAACATGAGCTGTCTTCGGTATCGTCGTATCCCACTACCGAGATATCCGCACCAACGCGC
AGCCCGGACTCGGTAATGGCGCGCATTGCGCCCAGCGCCATCTGATCGTTGGCAACCAGCATCGCAGTGG
GAACGATGCCCTCATTCAGCATTTGCATGGTTTGTTGAAAACCGGACATGGCACTCCAGTCGCCTTCCCG
TTCCGCTATCGGCTGAATTTGATTGCGAGTGAGATATTTATGCCAGCCAGCCAGACGCAGACGCGCCGAG
ACAGAACTTAATGGGCCCGCTAACAGCGCGATTTGCTGGTGACCCAATGCGACCAGATGCTCCACGCCCA
GTCGCGTACCGTCTTCATGGGAGAAAATAATACTGTTGATGGGTGTCTGGTCAGAGACATCAAGAAATAA
CGCCGGAACATTAGTGCAGGCAGCTTCCACAGCAATGGCATCCTGGTCATCCAGCGGATAGTTAATGATC
AGCCCACTGACGCGTTGCGCGAGAAGATTGTGCACCGCCGCTTTACAGGCTTCGACGCCGCTTCGTTCTA
CCATCGACACCACCACGCTGGCACCCAGTTGATCGGCGCGAGATTTAATCGCCGCGACAATTTGCGACGG
CGCGTGCAGGGCCAGACTGGAGGTGGCAACGCCAATCAGCAACGACTGTTTGCCCGCCAGTTGTTGTGCC
ACGCGGTTGGGAATGTAATTCAGCTCCGCCATCGCCGCTTCCACTTTTTCCCGCGTTTTCGCAGAAACGT
GGCTGGCCTGGTTCACCACGCGGGAAACGGTCTGATAAGAGACACCGGCATACTCTGCGACATCGTATAA
CGTTACTGGTTTCACATTCACCACCCTGAATTGACTCTCTTCCGGGCGCTATCATGCCATACCGCGAAAG
GTTTTGCGCCATTCGATGGTGTCCGGGATCTCGACGCTCTCCCTTATGCGACTCCTGCATTAGGAAGCAG
CCCAGTAGTAGGTTGAGGCCGTTGAGCACCGCCGCCGCAAGGAATGGTGCATGCAAGGAGATGGCGCCCA
ACAGTCCCCCGGCCACGGGGCCTGCCACCATACCCACGCCGAAACAAGCGCTCATGAGCCCGAAGTGGCG
AGCCCGATCTTCCCCATCGGTGATGTCGGCGATATAGGCGCCAGCAACCGCACCTGTGGCGCCGGTGATG
CCGGCCACGATGCGTCCGGCGTAGAGGATCGAGATCTCGATCCCGCGAAATTAATACGACTCACTATAGG
GGAATTGTGAGCGGATAACAATTCCCCTCTAGAAATAATTTTGTTTAACTTTAAGAAGGAGATATACCAT
GAAACATCTGGTTACCACACTGCTGTTTGGTCTGGTTTTTGCAGCAGCAGTTCGTGCACAGAGCAGCCGT
GTTGATAGCCTGCTGGCAGCAATGACCCTGGCAGAAAAAATCAGCCTGCTGCATGGTGCAATTGATCCGA
CCGGTGAAGCCGGTGCAGGTTATGTTCCGGGTGTTCCGCGTCTGGGTATTCCGGCAATGCGTCTGACCGA
TGGTCCGGCAGGTATTCGTACCCGTCATCCGGCAACCGCACTGCCAGCACCGGTTGCACTGGCAGCCAGC
TTTGATCCGGAACTGGCATATCGTTATGGTCATGTTATGGGTATTGAAGGTCGTGCACGTCGTCATGAAG
TTCTGCTGAGCCCGATGGTTAATATTGTTCGTGTTCCGGAAGCAGGTCGTAACTTTGAAACCTTTAGCGA
AGATCCGCTGCTGAGCGCAGAAATGGTTGCAGCCGAAGTGCGTGGTATTCAGGATGCAGGTATGATGGCA
ACCGTTAAACATTATGTGGCCAACAACTTTGAGAATGATCGTATGCGTGTTAATGTGGTTGTTGATGAAC
GTACCCTGCGCGAAATTTATCTGCCTGGTTTTGAAGCAGCCATTAAAGCGGGTGCAGCAGCCGTTATGTG
TGCATATAATCGTGTGAATGGTCCGTATGCCTGTGATAATGAAATGCTGCTGACCGATATTCTGCGTGAT
GAATGGGGCTTTGAAGGTTGGGTTATGACCGATTGGTTTGCAGGTCATAGCCTGGAAAGCCTGGTTCGTG
GTCTGGATCAAGAAATGCCTGGTTATACCATTCCGTTTAGCAGTCCGGATATGCCGCTGGCACCGGCAGT
TTTTGCCGATAGCCTGTTAGCCGCAGTTGAAAGCGGTCGTATTGATGAAGCCTATGTTGATCGTGCAGTT
CGTCGTATTCTGGTTCAGATGGAACAGTTTGGCCTGCTGGATGGCGAAAGCACCCCTCCGGAAATTAACA
TTGAAGCACATGCAGCCGTTGCACGTGAAGTTGCAGAAGCAGGCGCTGTTCTGCTGCGTAATGAAAATCA
GACCCTGCCGCTGAGCGAACGTGATCTGCAGCATCTGGTTGTTATTGGTCCGACCGCAACACGTCCGCTG
ATTGGTGGTGGCGGTAGCAGTCGTGTTCAGCCGTTTCGTACCACAAGCACTCTGGCAGCACTGCAAGAAC
TGGCAGGTCCGCAGGCACAGATTCGTTATGTGCCAGGTATTGATCTGGATGGTATGCCGGTTCCGAGCAG
CGCACTGCGTACACCGGATGGTCAGCCTGGTCTGCTGCGCCAGGGTGCAGATGGTACAACCCAGGTTGAT
GCACAGCTGGATTTTACCGGTGAACGTGCACTGCCTCCGGGTAGCCAGTGGACCTGGACCGGTACACTGA
CCGCACCGACCGCAGGCGTTTATGAACTGAAACTGCAGACAGCCGGTGGTGTTGGCACCCTGAGCATTGA
TGGCCAGCCGGTTCTGCGTACCGGTATGTTTTTTAGTGATGCAAGCCTGATTCCGACAGCAGATAGTCTG
GAAAATGCAACCTATCGTATTGAACTGCAGGCAGGCCAGCAGCTGAGCCTGACCGTTCAGATTAGCGGTC
AGGTGCCGAGCCTGCCGTTTCTGCCTGCCGGTCAGAATCCGGTTCAGGTTCGTCTGGCATGGGTTACACC
GGAACGTCGTGCAGCCTTTCTGGAAGAAGCAGCGGAAGCAGCACGTGCAGCACATGCCGCAATTGTTTTT
GTTTATGAAGAGGGCACCGAAGGTCGCGATCGTGAAACCCTGGCACTGCGTCCGGATCAGGATGCCCTGG
TTGAAGCAGTTGCCGCAGCAAATCCGCGTACCACCGTTGTTATGAATGTTGGTGCACCGACACTGATGCC
GTGGGCAGAACGTGTTGGTGCCATTCTGCTGATGTGGTATCCGGGTCAAGAAGGTGGTTGGGCCACCGCA
GATGTGCTGCTGGGTCGTGCAAATCCGGCAGGCCGTCTGCCGGTTACCTTTCCGCGTCGTGCCGAAGATG
CTCCGACCGCCAGTCCGGAACGTTATCCTGGTGTTGATCTGACAGCACGTTATGATGAAGGCATTTTTGT
TGGTTATCGTTGGTATGATGCCCAGCAGATTGAACCGCTGTTTCCGTTTGGTCATGGTCTGAGCTATACC
ACCTTTGCCTATGAAAATCTGCGTGTTGAACCTGATGGTGATGGTTTTGTTGTTCGTTTTGTGGTGCGTA
ATACCGGTGATCGCGCAGGTAGTGATGTTCCGCAGGTTTATCTGGGTCCGCCTGAAAATCCGCCTGTTCC
GATGGCCGTTCGTCAGCTGGTTGGTTTTCGTCGTGTTACACTGGCACCTGGTGAAGCACAAGAAGTTACC
GTTCGTATCGATGGTCGTGCCCTGAGCTATTGGAGCGTTGAAGATCATGCCTGGGTTAAAGCAACCGGTC
GTCGTACCCTGTATGTGGGTGCAAGCGCACGCGATCTGCGCCTGCAGACCGAAATTGATGTTCAGTAGGG
ATCCGGCTGCTAACAAAGCCCGAAAGGAAGCTGAGTTGGCTGCTGCCACCGCTGAGCAATAACTAGCATA
ACCCCTTGGGGCCTCTAAACGGGTCTTGAGGGGTTTTTTGCTGAAAGGAGGAACTATATCCGGATATCCC
GCAAGAGGCCCGGCAGTACCGGCATAACCAAGCCTATGCCTACAGCATCCAGGGTGACGGTGCCGAGGAT
GACGATGAGCGCATTGTTAGATTTCATACACGGTGCCTGACTGCGTTAGCAATTTAACTGTGATAAACTA
CCGCATTAAAGCTTATCGATGATAAGCTGTCAAACATGAGAATTCTTGAAGACGAAAGGGCCTCGTGATA
CGCCTATTTTTATAGGTTAATGTCATGATAATAATGGTTTCTTAGACGTCAGGTGGCACTTTTCGGGGAA
ATGTGCGCGGAACCCCTATTTGTTTATTTTTCTAAATACA
Features (pLannotate 1.2.2; 18 found; start..end, strand, type, name):
     71..931     +  CDS            AmpR: β-lactamase; bla; confers resistance to ampicillin, carbenicillin, and related antibiotics
   1102..1690    +  rep_origin     ori: high-copy-number ColE1/pMB1/pBR322/pUC origin of replication
   1876..2018    -  misc_feature   bom: basis of mobility region from pBR322
   2120..2311    -  CDS            rop: Rop protein, which maintains plasmids at low copy number; rop
   2328..2708    +  CDS            YPB1_ECOLX: Protein predicted: Swiss-Prot protein existence level 4. From Escherichia coli.
   2950..3574    -  CDS            TcR (fragment): tetracycline efflux protein; tet; confers resistance to tetracycline
   3589..3610    -  protein_bind   CAP binding site: CAP binding activates transcription in the presence of cAMP. E. coli catabolite activator protein
   3623..4705    -  CDS            lacI: lac repressor; lacI; The lac repressor binds to the lac operator to inhibit transcription in E. coli. This inhibition can be relieved by adding lactose or isopropyl-β-D-thiogalactopyranoside (IPTG).
   4706..4783    -  promoter       lacI promoter: lacI
   4791..5070    -  CDS            TcR (fragment): tetracycline efflux protein; tet; confers resistance to tetracycline
   5092..5110    +  promoter       T7 promoter: promoter for bacteriophage T7 RNA polymerase
   5111..5135    +  protein_bind   lac operator: The lac repressor binds to the lac operator to inhibit transcription in E. coli. This inhibition can be relieved by adding lactose or isopropyl-β-D-thiogalactopyranoside (IPTG). lac repressor encoded by lacI
   5150..5172    +  RBS            RBS: efficient ribosome binding site from bacteriophage T7 gene 10 (Olins and Rangwala, 1989)
   7706..7755    +  CDS            SET1 (fragment): solubility-enhancement tag derived from T7 phage gene 10B
   7763..7810    +  terminator     T7 terminator: transcription terminator for bacteriophage T7 RNA polymerase
   7833..7937    -  CDS            TcR (fragment): tetracycline efflux protein; tet; confers resistance to tetracycline
   7985..8013    -  promoter       tet promoter: E. coli promoter for tetracycline efflux protein gene
   8126..70      +  promoter       AmpR promoter (across the origin): bla
