>Addgene plasmid #101912 | pET_BGL3 | addgene full sequence | sequence record 198935 | Addgene NGS Result
TTTCGGGGAAATGTGCGCGGAACCCCTATTTGTTTATTTTTCTAAATACATTCAAATATGTATCCGCTCA
TGAGACAATAACCCTGATAAATGCTTCAATAATATTGAAAAAGGAAGAGTATGAGTATTCAACATTTCCG
TGTCGCCCTTATTCCCTTTTTTGCGGCATTTTGCCTTCCTGTTTTTGCTCACCCAGAAACGCTGGTGAAA
GTAAAAGATGCTGAAGATCAGTTGGGTGCACGAGTGGGTTACATCGAACTGGATCTCAACAGCGGTAAGA
TCCTTGAGAGTTTTCGCCCCGAAGAACGTTTTCCAATGATGAGCACTTTTAAAGTTCTGCTATGTGGCGC
GGTATTATCCCGTGTTGACGCCGGGCAAGAGCAACTCGGTCGCCGCATACACTATTCTCAGAATGACTTG
GTTGAGTACTCACCAGTCACAGAAAAGCATCTTACGGATGGCATGACAGTAAGAGAATTATGCAGTGCTG
CCATAACCATGAGTGATAACACTGCGGCCAACTTACTTCTGACAACGATCGGAGGACCGAAGGAGCTAAC
CGCTTTTTTGCACAACATGGGGGATCATGTAACTCGCCTTGATCGTTGGGAACCGGAGCTGAATGAAGCC
ATACCAAACGACGAGCGTGACACCACGATGCCTGCAGCAATGGCAACAACGTTGCGCAAACTATTAACTG
GCGAACTACTTACTCTAGCTTCCCGGCAACAATTAATAGACTGGATGGAGGCGGATAAAGTTGCAGGACC
ACTTCTGCGCTCGGCCCTTCCGGCTGGCTGGTTTATTGCTGATAAATCTGGAGCCGGTGAGCGTGGGTCT
CGCGGTATCATTGCAGCACTGGGGCCAGATGGTAAGCCCTCCCGTATCGTAGTTATCTACACGACGGGGA
GTCAGGCAACTATGGATGAACGAAATAGACAGATCGCTGAGATAGGTGCCTCACTGATTAAGCATTGGTA
ACTGTCAGACCAAGTTTACTCATATATACTTTAGATTGATTTAAAACTTCATTTTTAATTTAAAAGGATC
TAGGTGAAGATCCTTTTTGATAATCTCATGACCAAAATCCCTTAACGTGAGTTTTCGTTCCACTGAGCGT
CAGACCCCGTAGAAAAGATCAAAGGATCTTCTTGAGATCCTTTTTTTCTGCGCGTAATCTGCTGCTTGCA
AACAAAAAAACCACCGCTACCAGCGGTGGTTTGTTTGCCGGATCAAGAGCTACCAACTCTTTTTCCGAAG
GTAACTGGCTTCAGCAGAGCGCAGATACCAAATACTGTCCTTCTAGTGTAGCCGTAGTTAGGCCACCACT
TCAAGAACTCTGTAGCACCGCCTACATACCTCGCTCTGCTAATCCTGTTACCAGTGGCTGCTGCCAGTGG
CGATAAGTCGTGTCTTACCGGGTTGGACTCAAGACGATAGTTACCGGATAAGGCGCAGCGGTCGGGCTGA
ACGGGGGGTTCGTGCACACAGCCCAGCTTGGAGCGAACGACCTACACCGAACTGAGATACCTACAGCGTG
AGCTATGAGAAAGCGCCACGCTTCCCGAAGGGAGAAAGGCGGACAGGTATCCGGTAAGCGGCAGGGTCGG
AACAGGAGAGCGCACGAGGGAGCTTCCAGGGGGAAACGCCTGGTATCTTTATAGTCCTGTCGGGTTTCGC
CACCTCTGACTTGAGCGTCGATTTTTGTGATGCTCGTCAGGGGGGCGGAGCCTATGGAAAAACGCCAGCA
ACGCGGCCTTTTTACGGTTCCTGGCCTTTTGCTGGCCTTTTGCTCACATGTTCTTTCCTGCGTTATCCCC
TGATTCTGTGGATAACCGTATTACCGCCTTTGAGTGAGCTGATACCGCTCGCCGCAGCCGAACGACCGAG
CGCAGCGAGTCAGTGAGCGAGGAAGCGGAAGAGCGCCTGATGCGGTATTTTCTCCTTACGCATCTGTGCG
GTATTTCACACCGCAATGGTGCACTCTCAGTACAATCTGCTCTGATGCCGCATAGTTAAGCCAGTATACA
CTCCGCTATCGCTACGTGACTGGGTCATGGCTGCGCCCCGACACCCGCCAACACCCGCTGACGCGCCCTG
ACGGGCTTGTCTGCTCCCGGCATCCGCTTACAGACAAGCTGTGACCGTCTCCGGGAGCTGCATGTGTCAG
AGGTTTTCACCGTCATCACCGAAACGCGCGAGGCAGCTGCGGTAAAGCTCATCAGCGTGGTCGTGAAGCG
ATTCACAGATGTCTGCCTGTTCATCCGCGTCCAGCTCGTTGAGTTTCTCCAGAAGCGTTAATGTCTGGCT
TCTGATAAAGCGGGCCATGTTAAGGGCGGTTTTTTCCTGTTTGGTCACTGATGCCTCCGTGTAAGGGGGA
TTTCTGTTCATGGGGGTAATGATACCGATGAAACGAGAGAGGATGCTCACGATACGGGTTACTGATGATG
AACATGCCCGGTTACTGGAACGTTGTGAGGGTAAACAACTGGCGGTATGGATGCGGCGGGACCAGAGAAA
AATCACTCAGGGTCAATGCCAGCGCTTCGTTAATACAGATGTAGGTGTTCCACAGGGTAGCCAGCAGCAT
CCTGCGATGCAGATCCGGAACATAATGGTGCAGGGCGCTGACTTCCGCGTTTCCAGACTTTACGAAACAC
GGAAACCGAAGACCATTCATGTTGTTGCTCAGGTCGCAGACGTTTTGCAGCAGCAGTCGCTTCACGTTCG
CTCGCGTATCGGTGATTCATTCTGCTAACCAGTAAGGCAACCCCGCCAGCCTAGCCGGGTCCTCAACGAC
AGGAGCACGATCATGCGCACCCGTGGCCAGGACCCAACGCTGCCCGAGATGCGCCGCGTGCGGCTGCTGG
AGATGGCGGACGCGATGGATATGTTCTGCCAAGGGTTGGTTTGCGCATTCACAGTTCTCCGCAAGAATTG
ATTGGCTCCAATTCTTGGAGTGGTGAATCCGTTAGCGAGGTGCCGCCGGCTTCCATTCAGGTCGAGGTGG
CCCGGCTCCATGCACCGCGACGCAACGCGGGGAGGCAGACAAGGTATAGGGCGGCGCCTACAATCCATGC
CAACCCGTTCCATGTGCTCGCCGAGGCGGCATAAATCGCCGTGACGATCAGCGGTCCAATGATCGAAGTT
AGGCTGGTAAGAGCCGCGAGCGATCCTTGAAGCTGTCCCTGATGGTCGTCATCTACCTGCCTGGACAGCA
TGGCCTGCAACGCGGGCATCCCGATGCCGCCGGAAGCGAGAAGAATCATAATGGGGAAGGCCATCCAGCC
TCGCGTCGCGAACGCCAGCAAGACGTAGCCCAGCGCGTCGGCCGCCATGCCGGCGATAATGGCCTGCTTC
TCGCCGAAACGTTTGGTGGCGGGACCAGTGACGAAGGCTTGAGCGAGGGCGTGCAAGATTCCGAATACCG
CAAGCGACAGGCCGATCATCGTCGCGCTCCAGCGAAAGCGGTCCTCGCCGAAAATGACCCAGAGCGCTGC
CGGCACCTGTCCTACGAGTTGCATGATAAAGAAGACAGTCATAAGTGCGGCGACGATAGTCATGCCCCGC
GCCCACCGGAAGGAGCTGACTGGGTTGAAGGCTCTCAAGGGCATCGGTCGAGATCCCGGTGCCTAATGAG
TGAGCTAACTTACATTAATTGCGTTGCGCTCACTGCCCGCTTTCCAGTCGGGAAACCTGTCGTGCCAGCT
GCATTAATGAATCGGCCAACGCGCGGGGAGAGGCGGTTTGCGTATTGGGCGCCAGGGTGGTTTTTCTTTT
CACCAGTGAGACGGGCAACAGCTGATTGCCCTTCACCGCCTGGCCCTGAGAGAGTTGCAGCAAGCGGTCC
ACGCTGGTTTGCCCCAGCAGGCGAAAATCCTGTTTGATGGTGGTTAACGGCGGGATATAACATGAGCTGT
CTTCGGTATCGTCGTATCCCACTACCGAGATATCCGCACCAACGCGCAGCCCGGACTCGGTAATGGCGCG
CATTGCGCCCAGCGCCATCTGATCGTTGGCAACCAGCATCGCAGTGGGAACGATGCCCTCATTCAGCATT
TGCATGGTTTGTTGAAAACCGGACATGGCACTCCAGTCGCCTTCCCGTTCCGCTATCGGCTGAATTTGAT
TGCGAGTGAGATATTTATGCCAGCCAGCCAGACGCAGACGCGCCGAGACAGAACTTAATGGGCCCGCTAA
CAGCGCGATTTGCTGGTGACCCAATGCGACCAGATGCTCCACGCCCAGTCGCGTACCGTCTTCATGGGAG
AAAATAATACTGTTGATGGGTGTCTGGTCAGAGACATCAAGAAATAACGCCGGAACATTAGTGCAGGCAG
CTTCCACAGCAATGGCATCCTGGTCATCCAGCGGATAGTTAATGATCAGCCCACTGACGCGTTGCGCGAG
AAGATTGTGCACCGCCGCTTTACAGGCTTCGACGCCGCTTCGTTCTACCATCGACACCACCACGCTGGCA
CCCAGTTGATCGGCGCGAGATTTAATCGCCGCGACAATTTGCGACGGCGCGTGCAGGGCCAGACTGGAGG
TGGCAACGCCAATCAGCAACGACTGTTTGCCCGCCAGTTGTTGTGCCACGCGGTTGGGAATGTAATTCAG
CTCCGCCATCGCCGCTTCCACTTTTTCCCGCGTTTTCGCAGAAACGTGGCTGGCCTGGTTCACCACGCGG
GAAACGGTCTGATAAGAGACACCGGCATACTCTGCGACATCGTATAACGTTACTGGTTTCACATTCACCA
CCCTGAATTGACTCTCTTCCGGGCGCTATCATGCCATACCGCGAAAGGTTTTGCGCCATTCGATGGTGTC
CGGGATCTCGACGCTCTCCCTTATGCGACTCCTGCATTAGGAAGCAGCCCAGTAGTAGGTTGAGGCCGTT
GAGCACCGCCGCCGCAAGGAATGGTGCATGCAAGGAGATGGCGCCCAACAGTCCCCCGGCCACGGGGCCT
GCCACCATACCCACGCCGAAACAAGCGCTCATGAGCCCGAAGTGGCGAGCCCGATCTTCCCCATCGGTGA
TGTCGGCGATATAGGCGCCAGCAACCGCACCTGTGGCGCCGGTGATGCCGGCCACGATGCGTCCGGCGTA
GAGGATCGAGATCTCGATCCCGCGAAATTAATACGACTCACTATAGGGGAATTGTGAGCGGATAACAATT
CCCCTCTAGAAATAATTTTGTTTAACTTTAAGAAGGAGATATACCATGAAACATCTGGTTACCACACTGC
TGTTTGGTCTGGTTTTTGCAGCAGCAGTTCGTGCACAGAGCAGCCGTGTTGATAGCCTGCTGGCAGCAAT
GACCCTGGCAGAAAAAATCAGCCTGCTGCATGGTGCAATTGATCCGACCGGTGAAGCCGGTGCAGGTTAT
GTTCCGGGTGTTCCGCGTCTGGGTATTCCGGCAATGCGTCTGACCGATGGTCCGGCAGGTATTCGTACCC
GTCATCCGGCAACCGCACTGCCAGCACCGGTTGCACTGGCAGCCAGCTTTGATCCGGAACTGGCATATCG
TTATGGTCATGTTATGGGTATTGAAGGTCGTGCACGTCGTCATGAAGTTCTGCTGAGCCCGATGGTTAAT
ATTGTTCGTGTTCCGGAAGCAGGTCGTAACTTTGAAACCTTTAGCGAAGATCCGCTGCTGAGCGCAGAAA
TGGTTGCAGCCGAAGTGCGTGGTATTCAGGATGCAGGTATGATGGCAACCGTTAAACATTATGTGGCCAA
CAACTTTGAGAATGATCGTATGCGTGTTAATGTGGTTGTTGATGAACGTACCCTGCGCGAAATTTATCTG
CCTGGTTTTGAAGCAGCCATTAAAGCGGGTGCAGCAGCCGTTATGTGTGCATATAATCGTGTGAATGGTC
CGTATGCCTGTGATAATGAAATGCTGCTGACCGATATTCTGCGTGATGAATGGGGCTTTGAAGGTTGGGT
TATGACCGATTGGTTTGCAGGTCATAGCCTGGAAAGCCTGGTTCGTGGTCTGGATCAAGAAATGCCTGGT
TATACCATTCCGTTTAGCAGTCCGGATATGCCGCTGGCACCGGCAGTTTTTGCCGATAGCCTGTTAGCCG
CAGTTGAAAGCGGTCGTATTGATGAAGCCTATGTTGATCGTGCAGTTCGTCGTATTCTGGTTCAGATGGA
ACAGTTTGGCCTGCTGGATGGCGAAAGCACCCCTCCGGAAATTAACATTGAAGCACATGCAGCCGTTGCA
CGTGAAGTTGCAGAAGCAGGCGCTGTTCTGCTGCGTAATGAAAATCAGACCCTGCCGCTGAGCGAACGTG
ATCTGCAGCATCTGGTTGTTATTGGTCCGACCGCAACACGTCCGCTGATTGGTGGTGGCGGTAGCAGTCG
TGTTCAGCCGTTTCGTACCACAAGCACTCTGGCAGCACTGCAAGAACTGGCAGGTCCGCAGGCACAGATT
CGTTATGTGCCAGGTATTGATCTGGATGGTATGCCGGTTCCGAGCAGCGCACTGCGTACACCGGATGGTC
AGCCTGGTCTGCTGCGCCAGGGTGCAGATGGTACAACCCAGGTTGATGCACAGCTGGATTTTACCGGTGA
ACGTGCACTGCCTCCGGGTAGCCAGTGGACCTGGACCGGTACACTGACCGCACCGACCGCAGGCGTTTAT
GAACTGAAACTGCAGACAGCCGGTGGTGTTGGCACCCTGAGCATTGATGGCCAGCCGGTTCTGCGTACCG
GTATGTTTTTTAGTGATGCAAGCCTGATTCCGACAGCAGATAGTCTGGAAAATGCAACCTATCGTATTGA
ACTGCAGGCAGGCCAGCAGCTGAGCCTGACCGTTCAGATTAGCGGTCAGGTGCCGAGCCTGCCGTTTCTG
CCTGCCGGTCAGAATCCGGTTCAGGTTCGTCTGGCATGGGTTACACCGGAACGTCGTGCAGCCTTTCTGG
AAGAAGCAGCGGAAGCAGCACGTGCAGCACATGCCGCAATTGTTTTTGTTTATGAAGAGGGCACCGAAGG
TCGCGATCGTGAAACCCTGGCACTGCGTCCGGATCAGGATGCCCTGGTTGAAGCAGTTGCCGCAGCAAAT
CCGCGTACCACCGTTGTTATGAATGTTGGTGCACCGACACTGATGCCGTGGGCAGAACGTGTTGGTGCCA
TTCTGCTGATGTGGTATCCGGGTCAAGAAGGTGGTTGGGCCACCGCAGATGTGCTGCTGGGTCGTGCAAA
TCCGGCAGGCCGTCTGCCGGTTACCTTTCCGCGTCGTGCCGAAGATGCTCCGACCGCCAGTCCGGAACGT
TATCCTGGTGTTGATCTGACAGCACGTTATGATGAAGGCATTTTTGTTGGTTATCGTTGGTATGATGCCC
AGCAGATTGAACCGCTGTTTCCGTTTGGTCATGGTCTGAGCTATACCACCTTTGCCTATGAAAATCTGCG
TGTTGAACCTGATGGTGATGGTTTTGTTGTTCGTTTTGTGGTGCGTAATACCGGTGATCGCGCAGGTAGT
GATGTTCCGCAGGTTTATCTGGGTCCGCCTGAAAATCCGCCTGTTCCGATGGCCGTTCGTCAGCTGGTTG
GTTTTCGTCGTGTTACACTGGCACCTGGTGAAGCACAAGAAGTTACCGTTCGTATCGATGGTCGTGCCCT
GAGCTATTGGAGCGTTGAAGATCATGCCTGGGTTAAAGCAACCGGTCGTCGTACCCTGTATGTGGGTGCA
AGCGCACGCGATCTGCGCCTGCAGACCGAAATTGATGTTCAGTAGGGATCCGGCTGCTAACAAAGCCCGA
AAGGAAGCTGAGTTGGCTGCTGCCACCGCTGAGCAATAACTAGCATAACCCCTTGGGGCCTCTAAACGGG
TCTTGAGGGGTTTTTTGCTGAAAGGAGGAACTATATCCGGATATCCCGCAAGAGGCCCGGCAGTACCGGC
ATAACCAAGCCTATGCCTACAGCATCCAGGGTGACGGTGCCGAGGATGACGATGAGCGCATTGTTAGATT
TCATACACGGTGCCTGACTGCGTTAGCAATTTAACTGTGATAAACTACCGCATTAAAGCTTATCGATGAT
AAGCTGTCAAACATGAGAATTCTTGAAGACGAAAGGGCCTCGTGATACGCCTATTTTTATAGGTTAATGT
CATGATAATAATGGTTTCTTAGACGTCAGGTGGCACT
Features (pLannotate 1.2.2; 18 found; start..end, strand, type, name):
     16..120     +  promoter       AmpR promoter: bla
    121..981     +  CDS            AmpR: β-lactamase; bla; confers resistance to ampicillin, carbenicillin, and related antibiotics
   1152..1740    +  rep_origin     ori: high-copy-number ColE1/pMB1/pBR322/pUC origin of replication
   1926..2065    -  misc_feature   bom: basis of mobility region from pBR322
   2167..2358    -  CDS            rop: Rop protein, which maintains plasmids at low copy number; rop
   2375..2755    +  CDS            YPB1_ECOLX: Protein predicted: Swiss-Prot protein existence level 4. From Escherichia coli.
   2997..3621    -  CDS            TcR (fragment): tetracycline efflux protein; tet; confers resistance to tetracycline
   3636..3657    -  protein_bind   CAP binding site: CAP binding activates transcription in the presence of cAMP. E. coli catabolite activator protein
   3670..4752    -  CDS            lacI: lac repressor; lacI; The lac repressor binds to the lac operator to inhibit transcription in E. coli. This inhibition can be relieved by adding lactose or isopropyl-β-D-thiogalactopyranoside (IPTG).
   4753..4830    -  promoter       lacI promoter: lacI
   4838..5117    -  CDS            TcR (fragment): tetracycline efflux protein; tet; confers resistance to tetracycline
   5139..5157    +  promoter       T7 promoter: promoter for bacteriophage T7 RNA polymerase
   5158..5182    +  protein_bind   lac operator: The lac repressor binds to the lac operator to inhibit transcription in E. coli. This inhibition can be relieved by adding lactose or isopropyl-β-D-thiogalactopyranoside (IPTG). lac repressor encoded by lacI
   5197..5219    +  RBS            RBS: efficient ribosome binding site from bacteriophage T7 gene 10 (Olins and Rangwala, 1989)
   7753..7802    +  CDS            SET1 (fragment): solubility-enhancement tag derived from T7 phage gene 10B
   7810..7857    +  terminator     T7 terminator: transcription terminator for bacteriophage T7 RNA polymerase
   7880..7984    -  CDS            TcR (fragment): tetracycline efflux protein; tet; confers resistance to tetracycline
   8032..8060    -  promoter       tet promoter: E. coli promoter for tetracycline efflux protein gene
