[The description below was written by a language model from this plasmid's Addgene catalogue record and pLannotate feature annotations shown in this document.]
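Description:
pET_BGL3 is a bacterial expression plasmid built on the pET16b backbone for producing a β-glucosidase (bgl) from the thermophilic bacterium Rhodothermus marinus DSM4252 in E. coli. It is about 8.16 kb in total, with an insert of roughly 2.5 kb cloned between XbaI and BamHI sites that both remain intact. Propagation relies on a pBR322-type ColE1 origin accompanied by the bom mobilisation region and the rop gene, which keeps copy number low, consistent with the catalogue's low-copy designation. Selection is by ampicillin through the bla gene and its own promoter. Several tetracycline-resistance fragments and the tet promoter are also annotated, but these are non-functional remnants of the pBR322 ancestry of pET vectors.

Expression follows the standard pET logic. A T7 promoter fused to a lac operator drives transcription, followed by the strong phage T7 gene 10 ribosome binding site and, downstream of the insert, the T7 terminator. The plasmid carries lacI under its native promoter, so lac repressor occupies the operator and holds the cassette off until IPTG or lactose is added in a host that supplies T7 RNA polymerase. The β-glucosidase coding sequence itself was not annotated by the feature software, but it corresponds to the unannotated gap between the RBS and the terminator. No affinity tag is annotated, and the short solubility-tag fragment called just before the terminator is probably only residual vector sequence. The two sequence records, depositor and sequencing-derived, differ by three nucleotides in length and show the same feature layout. The associated work concerns an automated microfluidic induction system, in which an inducible enzyme construct like this would serve as a test case.
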