Addgene plasmid #101912: pET_BGL3
Purpose: Expresses a β-glucosidase gene from Rhodothermus marinus in E. coli under the control of the pET system.
Depositing lab: Steve Shih. Depositing organization: Concordia University. Publication: An Automated Induction Microfluidics System for Synthetic Biology. Husser MC, Vo PQN, Sinha H, Ahmadi F, Shih SCC. ACS Synth Biol. 2018 Mar 16;7(3):933-944. doi: 10.1021/acssynbio.8b00025. Epub 2018 Mar 8. PubMed 29516725.
Backbone
  Vector backbone: pET16b
  Backbone size w/o insert (bp): 5711
  Total vector size (bp): 8160
  Vector type: Bacterial Expression, Synthetic Biology
Growth in bacteria
  Bacterial resistance: Ampicillin, 100 μg/mL
  Growth temperature: 37°C
  Growth strain: DH5alpha
  Copy number: Low Copy
Gene/Insert
  Gene/Insert name: β-glucosidase (alt name: bgl)
  Species: Rhodothermus marinus DSM4252
  Insert size (bp): 2520
  GenBank ID: WP_012844561.1
  Promoter: T7+LacO
  Cloning method: Restriction Enzyme; 5′ cloning site XbaI (not destroyed); 3′ cloning site BamHI (not destroyed)
  Sequencing primers: 5′ cttcttaaagttaaacaaaattatttctagaggggaa; 3′ gcagccggatccCTACTG
Terms and licenses: Academic/Nonprofit Terms; Industry Terms: Not Available to Industry
How to cite: pET_BGL3 was a gift from Steve Shih (Addgene plasmid # 101912 ; http://n2t.net/addgene:101912 ; RRID:Addgene_101912)
